Addgene plasmid #178999: pBBK15 pCAS-Tyr-[gRNA: 5=ARS308] (SplitKanR, AmpR)
Purpose: Sp.Cas9 and gRNA yeast expression vector with ARS308 gRNA pre-cloned. Selection =SplitKanamycin resistance
Depositing lab: Vincent Martin. Depositing organization: Concordia University. Publication: The MyLo CRISPR-Cas9 Toolkit: A Markerless Yeast Localization and Overexpression CRISPR-Cas9 Toolkit. Bean BDM, Whiteway M, Martin VJJ. G3 (Bethesda). 2022 Jun 16. pii: 6609175. doi: 10.1093/g3journal/jkac154. PubMed 35708612.
Backbone
  Vector backbone: 2-micron/pUC
  Vector type: Yeast Expression, CRISPR, Synthetic Biology
Growth in bacteria
  Bacterial resistance: Ampicillin, 100 μg/mL
  Growth temperature: 37°C
  Growth strain: DH5alpha
  Copy number: High Copy
Gene/Insert
  Gene/Insert name: S. pyogenes Cas9
  gRNA/shRNA sequence: CACTTGTCAAACAGAATATA
  Species: Streptococcus pyogenes
  Cloning method: Restriction Enzyme; 5′ cloning site Unknown (unknown if destroyed); 3′ cloning site Unknown (unknown if destroyed)
Terms and licenses: Academic/Nonprofit Terms; Industry Terms: Not Available to Industry
Depositor comments: Part of the Markerless Yeast Localization and Overexpression (MyLO) CRISPR-Cas9 Toolkit. Vector cloned using BsaI Golden Gate cloning
How to cite: pBBK15 pCAS-Tyr-[gRNA: 5=ARS308] (SplitKanR, AmpR) was a gift from Vincent Martin (Addgene plasmid # 178999 ; http://n2t.net/addgene:178999 ; RRID:Addgene_178999)
