[The description below was written by a language model from this plasmid's Addgene catalogue record and pLannotate feature annotations shown in this document.]
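Description:
pBBK15 pCAS-Tyr-[gRNA: 5=ARS308] is a roughly 10.3 kb yeast–E. coli shuttle plasmid from the Markerless Yeast Localization and Overexpression (MyLO) CRISPR-Cas9 toolkit. It expresses Streptococcus pyogenes Cas9 together with a pre-cloned guide RNA directed at the ARS308 locus of Saccharomyces cerevisiae. The backbone combines a high-copy pUC-type ColE1 origin and an ampicillin resistance gene (β-lactamase with its own promoter) for propagation in bacteria. A 2μ origin provides multicopy episomal maintenance in yeast.

The Cas9 coding sequence is followed by a short polyhistidine tag and the CYC1 terminator. The feature table does not annotate the promoter driving Cas9; the only feature just upstream is a hit to a predicted yeast open reading frame on the opposite strand. The guide cassette consists of a tRNA element, consistent with the "Tyr" in the plasmid name, placed upstream of the spacer position and the S. pyogenes gRNA scaffold. tRNA elements of this kind commonly supply RNA polymerase III transcription of a guide. According to the depositor, the vector was assembled by BsaI Golden Gate cloning.

Yeast selection relies on a "split" kanamycin resistance marker. The annotation reflects this, with a kanMX fragment and a separate KanR coding fragment followed by the Ashbya gossypii TEF terminator, rather than one continuous marker gene. The record does not explain how the split marker is reconstituted. The plasmid is intended for Cas9 cleavage at ARS308, presumably to support markerless integration of toolkit cassettes at that site.
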