Features (pLannotate 1.2.2; 13 found; start..end, strand, type, name):
      1..1159    -  rep_origin     2μ ori: yeast 2μ plasmid origin of replication
   1200..1288    +  ncRNA          tRNA: Accession: RF00005 - tRNA
   1382..1457    +  misc_RNA       gRNA scaffold: guide RNA scaffold for the Streptococcus pyogenes CRISPR/Cas9 system
   1591..2595    +  gene           kanMX (fragment): yeast selectable marker conferring kanamycin resistance (Wach et al., 1994)
   2613..3262    +  CDS            KanR (fragment): aminoglycoside phosphotransferase; aph(3')-Ia; confers resistance to kanamycin
   3268..3465    +  terminator     TEF terminator: Ashbya gossypii TEF terminator
   3616..4476    -  CDS            AmpR: β-lactamase; bla; confers resistance to ampicillin, carbenicillin, and related antibiotics
   4477..4568    -  promoter       AmpR promoter: bla
   4716..5129    -  CDS            YJC7_YEAST: Protein predicted: Swiss-Prot protein existence level 4. From Saccharomyces cerevisiae (strain ATCC 204508 / S288c) (Baker's yeast).
   5284..9387    +  CDS            cas9: CAS9_STRP1 - Also known as csn1 From Streptococcus pyogenes serotype M1.
   9436..9456    +  CDS            7xHis: 6xHis affinity tag
   9460..9649    +  terminator     CYC1 terminator: S. cerevisiae CYC1; transcription terminator for CYC1
   9706..10294   -  rep_origin     ori: high-copy-number ColE1/pMB1/pBR322/pUC origin of replication
>Addgene plasmid #178999 | pBBK15 pCAS-Tyr-[gRNA: 5=ARS308] (SplitKanR, AmpR) | addgene full sequence | sequence record 360712 | Addgene NGS Result
CGAAGCATCTGTGCTTCATTTTGTAGAACAAAAATGCAACGCGAGAGCGCTAATTTTTCAAACAAAGAAT
CTGAGCTGCATTTTTACAGAACAGAAATGCAACGCGAAAGCGCTATTTTACCAACGAAGAATCTGTGCTT
CATTTTTGTAAAACAAAAATGCAACGCGAGAGCGCTAATTTTTCAAACAAAGAATCTGAGCTGCATTTTT
ACAGAACAGAAATGCAACGCGAGAGCGCTATTTTACCAACAAAGAATCTATACTTCTTTTTTGTTCTACA
AAAATGCATCCCGAGAGCGCTATTTTTCTAACAAAGCATCTTAGATTACTTTTTTTCTCCTTTGTGCGCT
CTATAATGCAGTCTCTTGATAACTTTTTGCACTGTAGGTCCGTTAAGGTTAGAAGAAGGCTACTTTGGTG
TCTATTTTCTCTTCCATAAAAAAAGCCTGACTCCACTTCCCGCGTTTACTGATTACTAGCGAAGCTGCGG
GTGCATTTTTTCAAGATAAAGGCATCCCCGATTATATTCTATACCGATGTGGATTGCGCATACTTTGTGA
ACAGAAAGTGATAGCGTTGATGATTCTTCATTGGTCAGAAAATTATGAACGGTTTCTTCTATTTTGTCTC
TATATACTACGTATAGGAAATGTTTACATTTTCGTATTGTTTTCGATTCACTCTATGAATAGTTCTTACT
ACAATTTTTTTGTCTAAAGAGTAATACTAGAGATAAACATAAAAAATGTAGAGGTCGAGTTTAGATGCAA
GTTCAAGGAGCGAAAGGTGGATGGGTAGGTTATATAGGGATATAGCACAGAGATATATAGCAAAGAGATA
CTTTTGAGCAATGTTTGTGGAAGCGGTATTCGCAATATTTTAGTAGCCCGTTACAGTCCGGTGCGTTTTT
GGTTTTTTGAAAGTGCGTCTTCAGAGCGCTTTTGGTTTTCAAAAGCGCTCTGAAGTTCCTATACTTTCTA
GAGAATAGGAACTTCGGAATAGGAACTTCAAAGCGTTTCCGAAAACGAGCGCTTCCGAAAATGCAACGCG
AGCTGCGCACATACAGCTCACTGTTCACGTCGCACCTATATCTGCGTGTTGCCTGTATATATATATACAT
GAGAAGAACGGCATAGTGCGTGTTTATGCTTAAATGCGTATATGTGTTATGTAGTATACTCTTTCTTCAA
CAATTAAATACTCTCGGTAGCCAAGTTGGTTTAAGGCGCAAGACTGTAATTTATCACTACGAAATCTTGA
GATCGGGCGTTCGACTCGCCCCCGGGAGAGATGGCCGGCATGGTCCCAGCCTCCTCGCTGGCGCCGGCTG
GGCAACACCTTCGGGTGGCGAATGGGACTTTCACTTGTCAAACAGAATATAGTTTTAGAGCTAGAAATAG
CAAGTTAAAATAAGGCTAGTCCGTTATCAACTTGAAAAAGTGGCACCGAGTCGGTGCTTTTTTTATTTTT
TGTCACTATTGTTATGTAAAATGCCACCTCTGACAGTATGGAACGCAAACTTCTGTCTAGTGGATATAGG
TCTAGAGATCTGTTTAGCTTGCCTCGTCCCCGCCGGGTCACCCGGCCAGCGACATGGAGGCCCAGAATAC
CCTCCTTGACAGTCTTGACGTGCGCAGCTCAGGGGCATGATGTGACTGTCGCCCGTACATTTAGCCCATA
CATCCCCATGTATAATCATTTGCATCCATACATTTTGATGGCCGCACGGCGCGAAGCAAAAATTACGGCT
CCTCGCTGCAGACCTGCGAGCAGGGAAACGCTCCCCTCACAGACGCGTTGAATTGTCCCCACGCCGCGCC
CCTGTAGAGAAATATAAAAGGTTAGGATTTGCCACTGAGGTTCTTCTTTCATATACTTCCTTTTAAAATC
TTGCTAGGATACAGTTCTCACATCACATCCGAACATAAACAACAATGGGTAAGGAAAAGACTCACGTTTC
GAGGCCGCGATTAAATTCCAACATGGATGCTGATTTATATGGGTATAAATGGGCTCGCGATAATGTCGGG
CAATCAGGTGCGACAATCTATCGATTGTATGGGAAGCCCGATGCGCCAGAGTTGTTTCTGAAACATGGCA
AAGGTAGCGTTGCCAATGATGTTACAGATGAGATGGTCAGACTAAACTGGCTGACGGAATTTATGCCTCT
TCCGACCATCAAGCATTTTATCCGTACTCCTGATGATGCATGGTTACTCACCACTGCGATCCCCGGCAAA
ACAGCATTCCAGGTATTAGAAGAATATCCTGATTCAGGTGAAAATATTGTTGATGCGCTGGCAGTGTTCC
TGCGCCGGTTGCATTCGATTCCTGTTTGTAATTGTCCTTTTAACAGCGATCGCGTATTTCGTCTGGCTCA
GGCGCAATCACGAATGAATAACGGTTTGGTTGATGCGAGTGATTTTGATGACGAGCGTAATGGCTGGCCT
GTTGAACAAGTCTGGAAAGAAATGCATAAGCTTTTGCCATTCTCACCGGATTCAGTCGTCACTCATGGTG
ATTTCTCACTTGATAACCTTATTTTTGACGAGGGGAAATTAATAGGTTGTATTGATGTTGGACGAGTCGG
AATCGACGTCGCTGCCTGCAGGATGGCAAAGGTAGCGTTGCCAATGATGTTACAGATGAGATGGTCAGAC
TAAACTGGCTGACGGAATTTATGCCTCTTCCGACCATCAAGCATTTTATCCGTACTCCTGATGATGCATG
GTTACTCACCACTGCGATCCCCGGCAAAACAGCATTCCAGGTATTAGAAGAATATCCTGATTCAGGTGAA
AATATTGTTGATGCGCTGGCAGTGTTCCTGCGCCGGTTGCATTCGATTCCTGTTTGTAATTGTCCTTTTA
ACAGCGATCGCGTATTTCGTCTGGCTCAGGCGCAATCACGAATGAATAACGGTTTGGTTGATGCGAGTGA
TTTTGATGACGAGCGTAATGGCTGGCCTGTTGAACAAGTCTGGAAAGAAATGCATAAGCTTTTGCCATTC
TCACCGGATTCAGTCGTCACTCATGGTGATTTCTCACTTGATAACCTTATTTTTGACGAGGGGAAATTAA
TAGGTTGTATTGATGTTGGACGAGTCGGAATCGCAGACCGATACCAGGATCTTGCCATCCTATGGAACTG
CCTCGGTGAGTTTTCTCCTTCATTACAGAAACGGCTTTTTCAAAAATATGGTATTGATAATCCTGATATG
AATAAATTGCAGTTTCATTTGATGCTCGATGAGTTTTTCTAATCAGTACTGACAATAAAAAGATTCTTGT
TTTCAAGAACTTGTCATTTGTATAGTTTTTTTATATTGTAGTTGTTCTATTTTAATCAAATGTTAGCGTG
ATTTATATTTTTTTTCGCCTCGACATCATCTGCCCAGATGCGAAGTTAAGTGCGCAGAAAGTAATATCAT
GCGTCAATCGTATGTGAATGCTGGTCGCTATACTGCTGTCGATTCGATACTAACGCCGCCATCCAGTGTC
GAAAACGAGCTCTCGAGAACCCTTAATCAAAAAGGATCTTCACCTAGATCCTTTTAAATTAAAAATGAAG
TTTTAAATCAATCTAAAGTATATATGAGTAAACTTGGTCTGACAGTTACCAATGCTTAATCAGTGAGGCA
CCTATCTCAGCGATCTGTCTATTTCGTTCATCCATAGTTGCCTGACTCCCCGTCGTGTAGATAACTACGA
TACGGGAGGGCTTACCATCTGGCCCCAGTGCTGCAATGATACCGCGGGACCCACGCTCACCGGCTCCAGA
TTTATCAGCAATAAACCAGCCAGCCGGAAGGGCCGAGCGCAGAAGTGGTCCTGCAACTTTATCCGCCTCC
ATCCAGTCTATTAATTGTTGCCGGGAAGCTAGAGTAAGTAGTTCGCCAGTTAATAGTTTGCGCAACGTTG
TTGCCATTGCTACAGGCATCGTGGTGTCACGCTCGTCGTTTGGTATGGCTTCATTCAGCTCCGGTTCCCA
ACGATCAAGGCGAGTTACATGATCCCCCATGTTGTGCAAAAAAGCGGTTAGCTCCTTCGGTCCTCCGATC
GTTGTCAGAAGTAAGTTGGCCGCAGTGTTATCACTCATGGTTATGGCAGCACTGCATAATTCTCTTACTG
TCATGCCATCCGTAAGATGCTTTTCTGTGACTGGTGAGTACTCAACCAAGTCATTCTGAGAATAGTGTAT
GCGGCGACCGAGTTGCTCTTGCCCGGCGTCAATACGGGATAATACCGCGCCACATAGCAGAACTTTAAAA
GTGCTCATCATTGGAAAACGTTCTTCGGGGCGAAAACTCTCAAGGATCTTACCGCTGTTGAGATCCAGTT
CGATGTAACCCACTCGTGCACCCAACTGATCTTCAGCATCTTTTACTTTCACCAGCGTTTCTGGGTGAGC
AAAAACAGGAAGGCAAAATGCCGCAAAAAAGGGAATAAGGGCGACACGGAAATGTTGAATACTCATACTC
TTCCTTTTTCAATATTATTGAAGCATTTATCAGGGTTATTGTCTCATGAGCGGATACATATTTGAATGTA
TTTAGAAAAATAAACAAATAGGGGTTCGTCGACAGTCGAACAAGAAGCAGGCAAAGTTTAGAGCACTGCC
CCTCCGCACTCAAAAAAGAAAAAACTAGGAGGAAAATAAAATTCTCAACCACACAAACACATAAACACAT
ACAAATACAAATACAAGCTTATTTACTTGACATCGCGCGATCTTCCACTATTCAGCGCCGTCCGCCCTCT
CTCGTGTTTTTTGTTTACGCGACAACTATGCGAAATCCGGAGCAACGGGCAACCGTTTGGGGAAAGACCA
CACCCACGCGCGATCGCCATGGCAACGAGGTCGCACACGCCCCACACCCAGACCTCCCTGCGAGCGGGCA
TGGGTACAATGTCCCCGTTGCCACAGACACCACTTCGTAGCACAGCGCAGAGCGTAGCGTGTTGTTGCTG
CTGACAAAAGAAAATTTTTCTTAGCAAAGCAAAGGAGGGGAAGCACGGGCAGATAGCACCGTACCATACC
CTTGGAAACTCGAAATGAACGAAGCAGGAAATGAGAGAATGAGAGTTTTGTAGGTATATATAGCGGTAGT
GTTTGCGCGTTACCATCATCTTCTGGATCTATCTATTGTTCTTTTCCTCATCACTTTCCCCTTTTTCGCT
CTTCTTCTTGTCTTTTATTTCTTTCTTTTTTTTAATTGTTCCCTCGATTGGCTATCTACCAAAGAATCCA
AACTTAATACACGTATTTATTTGTCCAATTACCATGGATAAGAAATACTCAATAGGCTTAGATATCGGCA
CAAATAGCGTCGGATGGGCGGTGATCACTGATGAATATAAGGTTCCGTCTAAAAAGTTCAAGGTTCTGGG
AAATACAGACCGCCACAGTATCAAAAAAAATCTTATAGGGGCTCTTTTATTTGACAGTGGAGAGACAGCG
GAAGCGACTCGACTCAAACGGACAGCTCGTAGAAGGTATACACGTCGGAAGAATCGTATTTGTTATCTAC
AGGAGATTTTTTCAAATGAGATGGCGAAAGTAGATGATAGTTTCTTTCATCGACTTGAAGAGTCTTTTTT
GGTGGAAGAAGACAAGAAGCATGAACGTCATCCTATTTTTGGAAATATAGTAGATGAAGTTGCTTATCAT
GAGAAATATCCAACTATCTATCATCTGCGAAAAAAATTGGTAGATTCTACTGATAAAGCGGATTTGCGCT
TAATCTATTTGGCCTTAGCGCATATGATTAAGTTTCGTGGTCATTTTTTGATTGAGGGAGATTTAAATCC
TGATAATAGTGATGTGGACAAACTATTTATCCAGTTGGTACAAACCTACAATCAATTATTTGAAGAAAAC
CCTATTAACGCAAGTGGAGTAGATGCTAAAGCGATTCTTTCTGCACGATTGAGTAAATCAAGACGATTAG
AAAATCTCATTGCTCAGCTCCCCGGTGAGAAGAAAAATGGCTTATTTGGGAATCTCATTGCTTTGTCATT
GGGTTTGACCCCTAATTTTAAATCAAATTTTGATTTGGCAGAAGATGCTAAATTACAGCTTTCAAAAGAT
ACTTACGATGATGATTTAGATAATTTATTGGCGCAAATTGGAGATCAATATGCTGATTTGTTTTTGGCAG
CTAAGAATTTATCAGATGCTATTTTACTTTCAGATATCCTAAGAGTAAATACTGAAATAACTAAGGCTCC
CCTATCAGCTTCAATGATTAAACGCTACGATGAACATCATCAAGACTTGACTCTTTTAAAAGCTTTAGTT
CGACAACAACTTCCAGAAAAGTATAAAGAAATCTTTTTTGATCAATCAAAAAACGGATATGCAGGTTATA
TTGATGGGGGAGCTAGCCAAGAAGAATTTTATAAATTTATCAAACCAATTTTAGAAAAAATGGATGGTAC
TGAGGAATTATTGGTGAAACTAAATCGTGAAGATTTGCTGCGCAAGCAACGGACCTTTGACAACGGCTCT
ATTCCCCATCAAATTCACTTGGGTGAGCTGCATGCTATTTTGAGAAGACAAGAAGACTTTTATCCATTTT
TAAAAGACAATCGTGAGAAGATTGAAAAAATCTTGACTTTTCGAATTCCTTATTATGTTGGTCCATTGGC
GCGTGGCAATAGTCGTTTTGCATGGATGACTCGGAAGTCTGAAGAAACAATTACCCCATGGAATTTTGAA
GAAGTTGTCGATAAAGGTGCTTCAGCTCAATCATTTATTGAACGCATGACAAACTTTGATAAAAATCTTC
CAAATGAAAAAGTACTACCAAAACATAGTTTGCTTTATGAGTATTTTACGGTTTATAACGAATTGACAAA
GGTCAAATATGTTACTGAAGGAATGCGAAAACCAGCATTTCTTTCAGGTGAACAGAAGAAAGCCATTGTT
GATTTACTCTTCAAAACAAATCGAAAAGTAACCGTTAAGCAATTAAAAGAAGATTATTTCAAAAAAATAG
AATGTTTTGATAGTGTTGAAATTTCAGGAGTTGAAGATAGATTTAATGCTTCATTAGGTACCTACCATGA
TTTGCTAAAAATTATTAAAGATAAAGATTTTTTGGATAATGAAGAAAATGAAGATATCTTAGAGGATATT
GTTTTAACATTGACCTTATTTGAAGATAGGGAGATGATTGAGGAAAGACTTAAAACATATGCTCACCTCT
TTGATGATAAGGTGATGAAACAGCTTAAACGTCGCCGTTATACTGGTTGGGGACGTTTGTCTCGAAAATT
GATTAATGGTATTAGGGATAAGCAATCTGGCAAAACAATATTAGATTTTTTGAAATCAGATGGTTTTGCC
AATCGCAATTTTATGCAGCTGATCCATGATGATAGTTTGACATTTAAAGAAGACATTCAAAAAGCACAAG
TGTCTGGACAAGGCGATAGTTTACATGAACATATTGCAAATTTAGCTGGTAGCCCTGCTATTAAAAAAGG
TATTTTACAGACTGTAAAAGTTGTTGATGAATTGGTCAAAGTAATGGGGCGGCATAAGCCAGAAAATATC
GTTATTGAAATGGCACGTGAAAATCAGACAACTCAAAAGGGCCAGAAAAATTCGCGAGAGCGTATGAAAC
GAATCGAAGAAGGTATCAAAGAATTAGGAAGTCAGATTCTTAAAGAGCATCCTGTTGAAAATACTCAATT
GCAAAATGAAAAGCTCTATCTCTATTATCTCCAAAATGGAAGAGACATGTATGTGGACCAAGAATTAGAT
ATTAATCGTTTAAGTGATTATGATGTCGATCACATTGTTCCACAAAGTTTCCTTAAAGACGATTCAATAG
ACAATAAGGTCTTAACGCGTTCTGATAAAAATCGTGGTAAATCGGATAACGTTCCAAGTGAAGAAGTAGT
CAAAAAGATGAAAAACTATTGGAGACAACTTCTAAACGCCAAGTTAATCACTCAACGTAAGTTTGATAAT
TTAACGAAAGCTGAACGTGGAGGTTTGAGTGAACTTGATAAAGCTGGTTTTATCAAACGCCAATTGGTTG
AAACTCGCCAAATCACTAAGCATGTGGCACAAATTTTGGATAGTCGCATGAATACTAAATACGATGAAAA
TGATAAACTTATTCGAGAGGTTAAAGTGATTACCTTAAAATCTAAATTAGTTTCTGACTTCCGAAAAGAT
TTCCAATTCTATAAAGTACGTGAGATTAACAATTACCATCATGCCCATGATGCGTATCTAAATGCCGTCG
TTGGAACTGCTTTGATTAAGAAATATCCAAAACTTGAATCGGAGTTTGTCTATGGTGATTATAAAGTTTA
TGATGTTCGTAAAATGATTGCTAAGTCTGAGCAAGAAATAGGCAAAGCAACCGCAAAATATTTCTTTTAC
TCTAATATCATGAACTTCTTCAAAACAGAAATTACACTTGCAAATGGAGAGATTCGCAAACGCCCTCTAA
TCGAAACTAATGGGGAAACTGGAGAAATTGTCTGGGATAAAGGGCGAGATTTTGCCACAGTGCGCAAAGT
ATTGTCCATGCCCCAAGTCAATATTGTCAAGAAAACAGAAGTACAGACAGGCGGATTCTCCAAGGAGTCA
ATTTTACCAAAAAGAAATTCGGACAAGCTTATTGCTCGTAAAAAAGACTGGGATCCAAAAAAATATGGTG
GTTTTGATAGTCCAACGGTAGCTTATTCAGTCCTAGTGGTTGCTAAGGTGGAAAAAGGGAAATCGAAGAA
GTTAAAATCCGTTAAAGAGTTACTAGGGATCACAATTATGGAAAGAAGTTCCTTTGAAAAAAATCCGATT
GACTTTTTAGAAGCTAAAGGATATAAGGAAGTTAAAAAAGACTTAATCATTAAACTACCTAAATATAGTC
TTTTTGAGTTAGAAAACGGTCGTAAACGGATGCTGGCTAGTGCCGGAGAATTACAAAAAGGAAATGAGCT
GGCTCTGCCAAGCAAATATGTGAATTTTTTATATTTAGCTAGTCATTATGAAAAGTTGAAGGGTAGTCCA
GAAGATAACGAACAAAAACAATTGTTTGTGGAGCAGCATAAGCATTATTTAGATGAGATTATTGAGCAAA
TCAGTGAATTTTCTAAGCGTGTTATTTTAGCAGATGCCAATTTAGATAAAGTTCTTAGTGCATATAACAA
ACATAGAGACAAACCAATACGTGAACAAGCAGAAAATATTATTCATTTATTTACGTTGACGAATCTTGGA
GCTCCCGCTGCTTTTAAATATTTTGATACAACAATTGATCGTAAACGATATACGTCTACAAAAGAAGTTT
TAGATGCCACTCTTATCCATCAATCCATCACTGGTCTTTATGAAACACGCATTGATTTGAGTCAGCTAGG
AGGTGACGGTGGAGGGCCAAAAAAGAAAAGAAAAGTTGAAGATGCTTCTGCTCATCATCACCATCACCAT
CACCATTAAATCCGCTCTAACCGAAAAGGAAGGAGTTAGACAACCTGAAGTCTAGGTCCCTATTTATTTT
TTTATAGTTATGTTAGTATTAAGAACGTTATTTATATTTCAAATTTTTCTTTTTTTTCTGTACAGACGCG
TGTACGCATGTAACATTATACTGAAAACCTTGCTTGAGAAGGTTTTGGGACGCTCGAAGTGAGCAAAAGG
CCAGCAAAAGGCCAGGAACCGTAAAAAGGCCGCGTTGCTGGCGTTTTTCCATAGGCTCCGCCCCCCTGAC
GAGCATCACAAAAATCGACGCTCAAGTCAGAGGTGGCGAAACCCGACAGGACTATAAAGATACCAGGCGT
TTCCCCCTGGAAGCTCCCTCGTGCGCTCTCCTGTTCCGACCCTGCCGCTTACCGGATACCTGTCCGCCTT
TCTCCCTTCGGGAAGCGTGGCGCTTTCTCATAGCTCACGCTGTAGGTATCTCAGTTCGGTGTAGGTCGTT
CGCTCCAAGCTGGGCTGTGTGCACGAACCCCCCGTTCAGCCCGACCGCTGCGCCTTATCCGGTAACTATC
GTCTTGAGTCCAACCCGGTAAGACACGACTTATCGCCACTGGCAGCAGCCACTGGTAACAGGATTAGCAG
AGCGAGGTATGTAGGCGGTGCTACAGAGTTCTTGAAGTGGTGGCCTAACTACGGCTACACTAGAAGAACA
GTATTTGGTATCTGCGCTCTGCTGAAGCCAGTTACCTTCGGAAAAAGAGTTGGTAGCTCTTGATCCGGCA
AACAAACCACCGCTGGTAGCGGTGGTTTTTTTGTTTGCAAGCAGCAGATTACGCGCAGAAAAAAAGGATC
TCAAGAAGATCCTTTGATCTTTTCTAC
